Addgene plasmid #221715: pCS2+-FLAG3-drAgo2Y-F
Purpose: Expression of zebrafish Ago2 with Y680F mutation and N-terminal 3xFLAG tag in zebrafish embryos.
Depositing lab: David Bartel. Depositing organization: Whitehead Institute for Biomedical Research. Publication: A Seed Mismatch Enhances Argonaute2-Catalyzed Cleavage and Partially Rescues Severely Impaired Cleavage Found in Fish. Chen GR, Sive H, Bartel DP. Mol Cell. 2017 Dec 21;68(6):1095-1107.e5. doi: 10.1016/j.molcel.2017.11.032. PubMed 29272705.
Backbone
  Vector backbone: pCS2+
  Vector type: Fish expression
Growth in bacteria
  Bacterial resistance: Ampicillin, 100 μg/mL
  Growth temperature: 37°C
  Growth strain: DH5alpha
  Copy number: High Copy
Gene/Insert
  Gene/Insert name: drAgo2Y-F
  Species: D. rerio (zebrafish)
  Mutation: Y680F in active site
  Entrez Gene: ago2
  Promoter: simian CMV IE94
  Tag / fusion protein: 3xFLAG (N terminal on insert)
  Cloning method: Gibson Cloning
Terms and licenses: Academic/Nonprofit Terms; Industry Terms: Not Available to Industry
How to cite: pCS2+-FLAG3-drAgo2Y-F was a gift from David Bartel (Addgene plasmid # 221715 ; http://n2t.net/addgene:221715 ; RRID:Addgene_221715)
