[The description below was written by a language model from this plasmid's Addgene catalogue record and pLannotate feature annotations shown in this document.]
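Description:
pCS2+-FLAG3-drAgo2Y-F is a 6,764-nt plasmid built on the pCS2+ backbone for expressing a mutant zebrafish Argonaute2 in zebrafish embryos. It is propagated in E. coli as a high-copy plasmid through a ColE1/pUC-type origin and is selected with ampicillin via the β-lactamase gene. An f1 bacteriophage origin is also present, together with remnants of lac regulatory sequence (lac promoter/operator, CAP site, and lacI and lacZα fragments) that are carried over from the backbone and have no evident role in the expression cassette.

The payload is the D. rerio ago2 coding sequence carrying a Y680F substitution in the active site, fused at its N terminus to a 3xFLAG epitope for detection or immunopurification. The automated annotation recognises only a fragment of the FLAG tag and labels the open reading frame by homology to rabbit AGO2, but the catalogue record identifies it as the zebrafish gene. The simian cytomegalovirus IE94 enhancer/promoter sits upstream and, because the map is circular, reads across the sequence origin into the insert. An SV40 polyadenylation signal lies downstream. An SP6 promoter sits between the CMV IE94 promoter and the tag, so the same cassette can serve as a template for in vitro synthesis of mRNA, the usual way pCS2+ constructs are delivered to embryos by injection. T7 and T3 promoters in the opposite orientation flank the polyadenylation region.

The associated study concerns the impaired target-cleavage activity of fish Ago2, which suggests the active-site change was made to test the contribution of this residue to slicing. The record does not describe the mutant's expected phenotype.
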