Features (pLannotate 1.2.2; 16 found; start..end, strand, type, name):
     35..53      +  promoter       SP6 promoter: promoter for bacteriophage SP6 RNA polymerase
    133..153     +  CDS            FLAG (fragment): FLAG® epitope tag, followed by an enterokinase cleavage site
    259..2775    +  CDS            AGO2: AGO2_RABIT - Also known as EIF2C2. Experimental evidence at protein level: Swiss-Prot protein existence level 1. Required for RNA-mediated gene silencing (RNAi) by the RNA- induced silencing complex (RISC). The 'minimal RISC' appears to include AGO2 bound to a short guide RNA such as a microRNA (miRNA) or short interfering RNA (siRNA). These guide RNAs direct RISC to complementary mRNAs that are targets for RISC-mediated gene silencing. The precise mechanism of gene silencing depends on the degree of complementarity between the miRNA or siRNA and its target. Binding of RISC to a perfectly comp
   2794..2811    -  promoter       T7 promoter (fragment): promoter for bacteriophage T7 RNA polymerase
   2816..2950    -  polyA_signal   SV40 poly(A) signal: SV40 polyadenylation signal
   3063..3081    -  promoter       T3 promoter: promoter for bacteriophage T3 RNA polymerase
   3126..3142    -  protein_bind   lac operator: The lac repressor binds to the lac operator to inhibit transcription in E. coli. This inhibition can be relieved by adding lactose or isopropyl-β-D-thiogalactopyranoside (IPTG). lac repressor encoded by lacI
   3150..3180    -  promoter       lac promoter: promoter for the E. coli lac operon
   3195..3216    -  protein_bind   CAP binding site: CAP binding activates transcription in the presence of cAMP. E. coli catabolite activator protein
   3229..3321    -  CDS            lacI (fragment): lac repressor; lacI; The lac repressor binds to the lac operator to inhibit transcription in E. coli. This inhibition can be relieved by adding lactose or isopropyl-β-D-thiogalactopyranoside (IPTG).
   3504..4092    -  rep_origin     ori: high-copy-number ColE1/pMB1/pBR322/pUC origin of replication
   4263..5123    -  CDS            AmpR: β-lactamase; bla; confers resistance to ampicillin, carbenicillin, and related antibiotics
   5124..5228    -  promoter       AmpR promoter: bla
   5281..5709    -  rep_origin     f1 ori (sequence partly withheld): f1 bacteriophage origin of replication; arrow indicates direction of (+) strand synthesis
   5714..5780    -  CDS            lacZα (fragment): LacZα fragment of β-galactosidase; lacZ fragment
   5787..6764    +  promoter       CMV IE94 promoter: enhancer/promoter region of simian cytomegalovirus major immediate early transcription unit IE94
>Addgene plasmid #221715 | pCS2+-FLAG3-drAgo2Y-F | addgene full sequence | sequence record 449341 | Addgene NGS Result
CGCCATTCTGCCTGGGGACGTCGGAGCAAGCTTGATTTAGGTGACACTATAGAATACAAGCTACTTGTTC
TTTTTGCAGGATCCATGGACTACAAAGACCATGACGGAGATTACAAAGACCACGACATCGACTACAAGGA
TGACGATGACAAGGGAGGATATCCCATTGGAGCAGCTGGTGCTACTGAGCTGTTTCAGGGACGTCCGTCT
TCAGGGTCAGATGTTTCTGCTCCTGCGTCTCCTCCAGCACCACAAGAATATGTCTTCAAACCACCTCAGC
GGCCAGACTTTGGCACAATGGGTAGGACAATCAAGCTTCAGGCCAACTTCTTTGAAATGGAAATTCCCAA
GTTGGAGGTTTATCATTATGAAATAGACATCAAGCCTGAGAAATGCCCACGGAGAGTTAACCGTGAAATA
GTTGAGCACATGGTCCAGCACTTTAAAACGCAGATCTTTGGAGATCGAAAGCCTGTGTATGATGGGAGGA
AGAATCTCTACACTGCCATGCCTTTACCCATTGGAAGAGACAAAGTGGAGCTGGAGGTCACGATTCCTGG
GGAGGGAAAAGACAGGAGCTTTAAAGTCGCTATAAAGTGGATGTCCTGTGTCAGTCTGCAAGCTTTGCAT
GAAGCACTCTCTGGACGGCTACCAAACATCCCTTTCGAGACCATTCAGGCTCTGGATGTTGTCATGAGAC
ATTTGCCCTCTATGAGGTACACCCCAGTCGGACGTTCATTCTTCACTCCATCGGAGGGCTGCTCTAACCC
TCTTGGTGGAGGAAGAGAAGTTTGGTTTGGTTTTCATCAGTCTGTTCGGCCATCACTCTGGAAGATGATG
CTCAACATTGATGTGTCTGCCACTGCGTTCTACAAAGCTCAACCCGTCATTGAATTCATGTGTGAGGTTT
TGGATTTTAAAAGCATCGAAGAGCAGCAAAAGCCCTTAACAGATTCCCAAAGAGTGAAGTTTACCAAGGA
GATCAAGGGTTTGAAGGTTGAAATTACTCACTGTGGACAAATGAAGAGGAAGTACAGAGTGTGTAATGTG
ACGAGAAGACCAGCCAGCCATCAAACGTTTCCTTTGCAGCAAGAGAATGGTCAGACCATTGAATGCACTG
TCGCCCAGTACTTCAAGGATAAGTACAAACTGGTGCTTCGATACCCACATCTCCCATGTTTACAAGTTGG
TCAGGAGCAGAAACACACCTACCTTCCGTTGGAGGTCTGCAACATTGTAGCCGGGCAGCGATGCATCAAG
AAACTGACAGACAATCAGACCTCCACTATGATACGTGCCACAGCCAGGTCTGCGCCCGACCGTCAGGACG
AGATCAGCAAACTGATGAGAAGTGCCAACTTCAATACAGATCCTTATGTGCGTGAGTTTGGAGTCATGGT
AAGAGACGATATGACTGAAGTCAATGGTCGGGTTCTTCAAGCACCGTCGATTCTCTATGGTGGAAGGAAC
AAAGCAATAGCAACCCCAGTCCAGGGCGTGTGGGACATGAGGAACAAGCAGTTCCACACAGGGATTGAAA
TCAAAGTTTGGGCCATTGCCTGCTTTGCCCCACAGAGGCAGTGCACAGAACTCCTGCTGAAGGCCTTCAC
TGACCAGCTTCGTAAGATCTCACGTGATGCTGGGATGCCCATTCAGGGCCAGCCGTGCTTTTGCAAATAC
GCCCAGGGAGCAGACAGTGTGGAGCCCATGTTCAAACACCTCAAGTACACTTATCAAGGGTTACAGTTGG
TGGTGGTCATCTTACCCGGCAAGACTCCTGTTTATGCTGAGGTGAAGCGTGTTGGAGACACTGTTCTCGG
CATGGCCACGCAGTGTGTCCAGGTGAAGAATGTGCAGAAGACCACACCTCAAACCCTTTCTAACCTCTGC
CTCAAGATTAACGTCAAACTGGGTGGAGTCAACAACATTCTTCTTCCACAGGGCAGGCCCTTGGTGTTCC
AGCAACCAGTTATCTTTTTAGGTGCAGATGTGACTCATCCACCAGCTGGAGATGGCAAGAAACCCTCAAT
TGCTGCTGTCGTTGGCAGTATGGATGCCCACCCAAGCAGATACTGTGCCACAGTGCGGGTCCAGCAGCAC
CGGCAGGACATCATTCAGGATCTGGCAACCATGGTCAGAGAGTTACTCATCCAGTTCTACAAATCCACAC
GCTTCAAACCAACACGCATCATCTTCTACAGAGACGGCATCTCTGAAGGCCAGTTTAACCAGGTTCTACA
GCATGAGCTGCTGGCTATTCGTGAGGCCTGCATCAAGCTGGAGAAAGATTATCAGCCGGGTATCACCTTC
GTTGTAGTACAGAAGAGACACCACACCAGACTCTTCTGCATGGACAGGAACGAACGGGTTGGAAAGAGTG
GAAACATCCCTGCTGGCACCACTGTCGACACCAAAATTACTCATCCATTCGAGTTTGACTTTTATCTTTG
CAGTCATGCTGGAATTCAGGGAACCAGTAGGCCGTCCCACTATCATGTGCTGTGGGACGACAACCATTTC
ACCTCTGACGAGCTGCAGGTCCTCACCTACCAGCTGTGCCACACCTATGTTCGCTGCACCCGCTCGGTCT
CCATTCCTGCACCAGCCTATTACGCCCACTTGGTGGCGTTTCGCGCCCGCTACCACTTGGTTGACAAAGA
ACATGACAGTGCTGAAGGCAGTCACACATCAGGTCAGAGTAACGGCAGAGATCAACAAGCCCTGGCCAAA
GCTGTGCAGATCCACCAGGACACACTGCGCACCATGTACTTCGCCTGACTCGAGCCTCTAGAACTATAGT
GAGTCGTATTACGTAGATCCAGACATGATAAGATACATTGATGAGTTTGGACAAACCACAACTAGAATGC
AGTGAAAAAAATGCTTTATTTGTGAAATTTGTGATGCTATTGCTTTATTTGTAACCATTATAAGCTGCAA
TAAACAAGTTAACAACAACAATTGCATTCATTTTATGTTTCAGGTTCAGGGGGAGGTGTGGGAGGTTTTT
TAATTCGCGGCCGCGGCGCCAATGCATTGGGCCCGGTACCCAGCTTTTGTTCCCTTTAGTGAGGGTTAAT
TGCGCGCTTGGCGTAATCATGGTCATAGCTGTTTCCTGTGTGAAATTGTTATCCGCTCACAATTCCACAC
AACATACGAGCCGGGAGCATAAAGTGTAAAGCCTGGGGTGCCTAATGAGTGAGCTAACTCACATTAATTG
CGTTGCGCTCACTGCCCGCTTTCCAGTCGGGAAACCTGTCGTGCCAGCTGCATTAATGAATCGGCCAACG
CGCGGGGAGAGGCGGTTTGCGTATTGGGCGCTCTTCCGCTTCCTCGCTCACTGACTCGCTGCGCTCGGTC
GTTCGGCTGCGGCGAGCGGTATCAGCTCACTCAAAGGCGGTAATACGGTTATCCACAGAATCAGGGGATA
ACGCAGGAAAGAACATGTGAGCAAAAGGCCAGCAAAAGGCCAGGAACCGTAAAAAGGCCGCGTTGCTGGC
GTTTTTCCATAGGCTCCGCCCCCCTGACGAGCATCACAAAAATCGACGCTCAAGTCAGAGGTGGCGAAAC
CCGACAGGACTATAAAGATACCAGGCGTTTCCCCCTGGAAGCTCCCTCGTGCGCTCTCCTGTTCCGACCC
TGCCGCTTACCGGATACCTGTCCGCCTTTCTCCCTTCGGGAAGCGTGGCGCTTTCTCATAGCTCACGCTG
TAGGTATCTCAGTTCGGTGTAGGTCGTTCGCTCCAAGCTGGGCTGTGTGCACGAACCCCCCGTTCAGCCC
GACCGCTGCGCCTTATCCGGTAACTATCGTCTTGAGTCCAACCCGGTAAGACACGACTTATCGCCACTGG
CAGCAGCCACTGGTAACAGGATTAGCAGAGCGAGGTATGTAGGCGGTGCTACAGAGTTCTTGAAGTGGTG
GCCTAACTACGGCTACACTAGAAGAACAGTATTTGGTATCTGCGCTCTGCTGAAGCCAGTTACCTTCGGA
AAAAGAGTTGGTAGCTCTTGATCCGGCAAACAAACCACCGCTGGTAGCGGTGGTTTTTTTGTTTGCAAGC
AGCAGATTACGCGCAGAAAAAAAGGATCTCAAGAAGATCCTTTGATCTTTTCTACGGGGTCTGACGCTCA
GTGGAACGAAAACTCACGTTAAGGGATTTTGGTCATGAGATTATCAAAAAGGATCTTCACCTAGATCCTT
TTAAATTAAAAATGAAGTTTTAAATCAATCTAAAGTATATATGAGTAAACTTGGTCTGACAGTTACCAAT
GCTTAATCAGTGAGGCACCTATCTCAGCGATCTGTCTATTTCGTTCATCCATAGTTGCCTGACTCCCCGT
CGTGTAGATAACTACGATACGGGAGGGCTTACCATCTGGCCCCAGTGCTGCAATGATACCGCGAGACCCA
CGCTCACCGGCTCCAGATTTATCAGCAATAAACCAGCCAGCCGGAAGGGCCGAGCGCAGAAGTGGTCCTG
CAACTTTATCCGCCTCCATCCAGTCTATTAATTGTTGCCGGGAAGCTAGAGTAAGTAGTTCGCCAGTTAA
TAGTTTGCGCAACGTTGTTGCCATTGCTACAGGCATCGTGGTGTCACGCTCGTCGTTTGGTATGGCTTCA
TTCAGCTCCGGTTCCCAACGATCAAGGCGAGTTACATGATCCCCCATGTTGTGCAAAAAAGCGGTTAGCT
CCTTCGGTCCTCCGATCGTTGTCAGAAGTAAGTTGGCCGCAGTGTTATCACTCATGGTTATGGCAGCACT
GCATAATTCTCTTACTGTCATGCCATCCGTAAGATGCTTTTCTGTGACTGGTGAGTACTCAACCAAGTCA
TTCTGAGAATAGTGTATGCGGCGACCGAGTTGCTCTTGCCCGGCGTCAATACGGGATAATACCGCGCCAC
ATAGCAGAACTTTAAAAGTGCTCATCATTGGAAAACGTTCTTCGGGGCGAAAACTCTCAAGGATCTTACC
GCTGTTGAGATCCAGTTCGATGTAACCCACTCGTGCACCCAACTGATCTTCAGCATCTTTTACTTTCACC
AGCGTTTCTGGGTGAGCAAAAACAGGAAGGCAAAATGCCGCAAAAAAGGGAATAAGGGCGACACGGAAAT
GTTGAATACTCATACTCTTCCTTTTTCAATATTATTGAAGCATTTATCAGGGTTATTGTCTCATGAGCGG
ATACATATTTGAATGTATTTAGAAAAATAAACAAATAGGGGTTCCGCGCACATTTCCCCGAAAAGTGCCA
CCTAAATTGTAAGCGTTAATATTTTGTTAAAATTCGCGTTAAATTTTTGTTAAATCAGCTCATTTTTTAA
CCAATAGGCCGAAATCGGCAAAATCCCTTATAAATCAAAAGAATAGACCGAGATAGGGT
[37 nt withheld, positions 5380-5416]
AAAGAACGTGGACTCCAACGTCAAAGG
[49 nt withheld, positions 5444-5492]
T
[91 nt withheld, positions 5494-5584]
G
[124 nt withheld, positions 5586-5709]
CCCATTCGCCATTCAGGCTGCGCAACTGTTGGGAAGGGCGATCGGTGCGGGCCTCTTCGCTATTACGCCA
GTCGACCGCCAATTCAATATGGCGTATATGGACTCATGCCAATTCAATATGGTGGATCTGGACCTGTGCC
AATTCAATATGGCGTATATGGACTCGTGCCAATTCAATATGGTGGATCTGGACCCCAGCCAATTCAATAT
GGCGGACTTGGCACCATGCCAATTCAATATGGCGGACCTGGCACTGTGCCAACTGGGGAGGGGTCTACTT
GGCACGGTGCCAAGTTTGAGGAGGGGTCTTGGCCCTGTGCCAAGTCCGCCATATTGAATTGGCATGGTGC
CAATAATGGCGGCCATATTGGCTATATGCCAGGATCAATATATAGGCAATATCCAATATGGCCCTATGCC
AATATGGCTATTGGCCAGGTTCAATACTATGTATTGGCCCTATGCCATATAGTATTCCATATATGGGTTT
TCCTATTGACGTAGATAGCCCCTCCCAATGGGCGGTCCCATATACCATATATGGGGCTTCCTAATACCGC
CCATAGCCACTCCCCCATTGACGTCAATGGTCTCTATATATGGTCTTTCCTATTGACGTCATATGGGCGG
TCCTATTGACGTATATGGCGCCTCCCCCATTGACGTCAATTACGGTAAATGGCCCGCCTGGCTCAATGCC
CATTGACGTCAATAGGACCACCCACCATTGACGTCAATGGGATGGCTCATTGCCCATTCATATCCGTTCT
CACGCCCCCTATTGACGTCAATGACGGTAAATGGCCCACTTGGCAGTACATCAATATCTATTAATAGTAA
CTTGGCAAGTACATTACTATTGGAAGTACGCCAGGGTACATTGGCAGTACTCCCATTGACGTCAATGGCG
GTAAATGGCCCGCGATGGCTGCCAAGTACATCCCCATTGACGTCAATGGGGAGGGGCAATGACGCAAATG
GGCGTTCCATTGACGTAAATGGGCGGTAGGCGTGCCTAATGGGAGGTCTATATAAGCAATGCTCGTTTAG
GGAAC
